Addgene plasmid #210695: pGL2_211
Purpose: (Empty Backbone) Even ORI-marker screen destination vector; contains sfYFP dropout for barcoded-ORI insertion
Depositing lab: Charlie Gilbert & Nili Ostrov & Cultivarium Tools. Depositing organization: Cultivarium, Convergent Research.
Backbone
  Vector backbone: pGL2_211
  Vector type: Synthetic Biology
Growth in bacteria
  Bacterial resistance: Chloramphenicol and Tetracycline, 25 & 10 μg/mL
  Growth temperature: 37°C
  Growth strain: Pir1
  Copy number: High Copy
Gene/Insert
  Gene/Insert name: None
Terms and licenses: Academic/Nonprofit Terms; Industry Terms: Not Available to Industry
How to cite: pGL2_211 was a gift from Charlie Gilbert & Nili Ostrov & Cultivarium Tools (Addgene plasmid # 210695 ; http://n2t.net/addgene:210695 ; RRID:Addgene_210695)
