[The description below was written by a language model from this plasmid's Addgene catalogue record and pLannotate feature annotations shown in this document.]
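Description:
pGL2_211 is an empty synthetic-biology destination vector of about 5.7 kb, built for an ORI-marker screen in which barcoded origins of replication are cloned into a common backbone. The catalogue calls it the "even" destination vector of the set. It replicates from the R6K γ origin, which works only when the pi initiator protein is supplied in trans. This is consistent with its propagation in a pir-expressing E. coli strain (Pir1), where it is listed as high copy. In a host lacking pi the backbone should not replicate by itself, so persistence there would presumably depend on the origin that has been inserted. Selection in E. coli uses chloramphenicol and tetracycline. The chloramphenicol marker is a cat gene with its native promoter, followed by a lambda t0 terminator. The tetracycline marker is a tetL-type efflux gene of Bacillus origin, preceded by its short leader peptide and a small repB remnant.

The cloning position is marked by a fluorescent dropout cassette. The record describes it as sfYFP, while the automated annotation calls it superfolder GFP, as expected for a close sequence variant. Replacing this cassette with a barcoded origin removes the fluorescence, giving a visual screen for successful assemblies. A short lacZα fragment lies nearby and appears to be a cloning remnant. Outside the dropout region there is an mScarlet-I red fluorescent protein gene, preceded by a partial match to the constitutive J23119 promoter, which should serve as a reporter of plasmid presence. An incP oriT allows conjugative mobilisation from a donor that supplies the transfer functions. Together these parts suit delivery of pooled origin libraries into diverse bacteria to find origin and marker combinations that function there, although the record does not name target species.
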