Features (pLannotate 1.2.2; 12 found; start..end, strand, type, name):
    485..579     -  terminator     lambda t0 terminator: transcription terminator from phage lambda
    603..1259    -  CDS            cat: CAT_ECOLX - Experimental evidence at protein level: Swiss-Prot protein existence level 1. This enzyme is an effector of chloramphenicol resistance in bacteria. From Escherichia coli. This protein is used as a marker in many commonly used cloning vectors, such as pACYC184.
   1260..1362    -  promoter       cat promoter: promoter of the E. coli cat gene encoding chloramphenicol acetyltransferase
   1437..1480    -  CDS            lacZα (fragment): LacZα fragment of β-galactosidase; lacZ fragment
   1798..2511    +  CDS            superfolder GFP: GFP variant that folds robustly even when fused to poorly folded proteins (Pédelacq et al., 2006)
   2624..2661    +  CDS            repB (fragment): RepB replication protein; repB; from Enterococcus faecalis plasmid pAMα1 AAN03827.1 22652809.0
   2712..2771    +  CDS            tetL: LPTR_BACCE - Protein predicted: Swiss-Prot protein existence level 4. From Bacillus cereus.
   2810..4185    +  CDS            TcR (fragment): tetracycline efflux protein; Bacillus subtilis tetL; confers resistance to tetracycline
   4254..4278    +  promoter       J23119(SpeI) promoter (fragment): bacterial promoter (Registry of Standard Biological Parts BBa J23119) modified to end with an SpeI site
   4305..5000    +  CDS            mScarlet-I: mScarlet-I is a basic (constitutively fluorescent) red fluorescent protein published in 2016, derived from synthetic construct. It is reported to be a rapidly-maturing monomer with moderate acid sensitivity.
   5214..5322    +  oriT           oriT: incP origin of transfer
   5682..336     -  rep_origin     R6K γ ori (across the origin): γ replication origin from E. coli plasmid R6K; requires the R6K initiator protein pi for replication
>Addgene plasmid #210695 | pGL2_211 | addgene full sequence | sequence record 417388 | Addgene NGS Result
GGGCTTCTCAGTGCGTTACATCCCTGGCTTGTTGTCCACAACCGTTAAACCTTAAAGGCTTTAAAAGCCT
TATATATTCTTTTTTTTCTTATAAAACTTAAAACCTTAGAGGCTATTTAAGTTGCTGATTTATATTAATT
TTATTGTTCAAACATGAGAGCTTAGTACGTGAAACATGAGAGCTTAGTACGTTAGCCATGAGAGCTTAGT
ACGTTAGCCATGAGGGTTTAGTTCGTTAAACATGAGAGCTTAGTACGTTAAACATGAGAGCTTAGTACGT
GAAACATGAGAGCTTAGTACGTACTATCAACAGGTTGAACTGCTGATCTTCAGATCGGCGCGCCGGCCGG
CCGAAGATCCTTTGATCTTTTCTACGGGGTCTGACGCTCTATTCAACAAAGCCGCCGTCCCGTCAAGTCA
GCGTAAATGGGTAGGGGGCTTCAAATCGTCCCCCCATACGATATAAGTTGTTACTAGTGCTTGGATTCTC
ACCAATAAAAAACGCCCGGCGGCAACCGAGCGTTCTGAACAAATCCAGATGGAGTTCTGAGGTCATTACT
GGATCTATCAACAGGAGTCCAAGCGAGCTCGATATCAAATTACGCCCCGCCCTGCCACTCATCGCAGTAC
TGTTGTAATTCATTAAGCATTCTGCCGACATGGAAGCCATCACAAACGGCATGATGAACCTGAATCGCCA
GCGGCATCAGCACCTTGTCGCCTTGCGTATAATATTTGCCCATGGTGAAAACGGGGGCGAAGAAGTTGTC
CATATTGGCCACGTTTAAATCAAAACTGGTGAAACTCACCCAGGGATTGGCTGAGACGAAAAACATATTC
TCAATAAACCCTTTAGGGAAATAGGCCAGGTTTTCACCGTAACACGCCACATCTTGCGAATATATGTGTA
GAAACTGCCGGAAATCGTCGTGGTATTCACTCCAGAGCGATGAAAACGTTTCAGTTTGCTCATGGAAAAC
GGTGTAACAAGGGTGAACACTATCCCATATCACCAGCTCACCGTCTTTCATTGCCATACGAAATTCCGGA
TGAGCATTCATCAGGCGGGCAAGAATGTGAATAAAGGCCGGATAAAACTTGTGCTTATTTTTCTTTACGG
TCTTTAAAAAGGCCGTAATATCCAGCTGAACGGTCTGGTTATAGGTACATTGAGCAACTGACTGAAATGC
CTCAAAATGTTCTTTACGATGCCATTGGGATATATCAACGGTGGTATATCCAGTGATTTTTTTCTCCATT
TTAGCTTCCTTAGCTCCTGAAAATCTCGATAACTCAAAAAATACGCCCGGTAGTGATCTTATTTCATTAT
GGTGAAAGTTGGAACCTCTTACGTGCCGATCAACGTCTCATTGATACCTGAAACAAAACCCATCGTACGG
CCAAGGAAGTCTCCAATAACTGTGATCCACCACAAGCGCCAGGGTTTTCCCAGTCACGACGTTGTAAAAC
GACGGCCAGTCATGCATAATCCGCACGCATCTGGAATAAGGAAGTGCCATTCCGCCTGACCTTAGCGTGC
GAACAGCACGCTATTGTTGTATCATTACTCGCATCCATTCTCAGGCTGTCTCGTCTCGTCTCCGAGGTCT
CAGGAGAATGTGAAGAGCTTCGAAAGTGAAACGTGATTTCATGCGTCATTTTGAACATTTTGTAAATCTT
ATTTAATAATGTGTGCGGCAATTCACATTTAATTTATGAATGTTTTCTTAACATCGCGGCAACTCAAGAA
ACGGCAGGTTCGGATCTTAGCTACTAGAGAAAGAGGAGAAATACTAGATGCGTAAAGGCGAAGAACTGTT
CACTGGTGTCGTCCCTATTCTGGTGGAACTGGATGGTGATGTCAACGGTCATAAGTTTTCCGTGCGTGGC
GAGGGTGAAGGTGACGCAACTAATGGTAAACTGACGCTGAAGTTCATCTGTACTACTGGTAAACTGCCGG
TACCTTGGCCGACTCTGGTAACGACGCTGACTTATGGTGTTCAGTGCTTTGCTCGTTATCCGGACCATAT
GAAGCAGCATGACTTCTTCAAGTCCGCCATGCCGGAAGGCTATGTGCAGGAACGCACGATTTCCTTTAAG
GATGACGGCACGTACAAAACGCGTGCGGAAGTGAAATTTGAAGGCGATACCCTGGTAAACCGCATTGAGC
TGAAAGGCATTGACTTTAAAGAAGACGGCAATATCCTGGGCCATAAGCTGGAATACAATTTTAACAGCCA
CAATGTTTACATCACCGCCGATAAACAAAAAAATGGCATTAAAGCGAATTTTAAAATTCGCCACAACGTG
GAGGATGGCAGCGTGCAGCTGGCTGATCACTACCAGCAAAACACTCCAATCGGTGATGGTCCTGTTCTGC
TGCCAGACAATCACTATCTGAGCTACCAAAGCGTTCTGTCTAAAGATCCGAACGAGAAACGCGATCATAT
GGTTCTGCTGGAGTTCGTAACCGCAGCGGGCATCACGCATGGTATGGATGAACTGTACAAATAATTCAGC
CAAAAAACTTAAGACCGCCGGTCTTGTCCACTACCTTGCAGTAATGCGGTGGACAGGATCGGCGGTTTTC
TTTTCTCTTCTCAAGAAGCTCTTCAGCAAGGAGGGATTTTATGACCGATGATGAAGAAAAGAATCTGAAA
CTTAGTTTATATGTGGTAAAATGTTTTAATCAAGTTTAGGAGGAATTAATTATGAAGTGTAATTAATGTA
ACAGGGTTCAATTAAAAGAGGGAAGCGTATCATTAACCCTATAAACTACGTCTGCCCTCATTATTGGAGG
GTGAAATAATGAATACATCCTATTCACAATCGAATTTACGACACAACCAAATTTTAATTTGGCTTTGCAT
TTTATCTTTTTTTAGCGTATTAAATGAAATGGTTTTGAACGTCAGCTTACCTGATATTGCAAATGATTTT
AATAAACCTCCTGCGAGTACAAACTGGGTGAACACAGCCTTTATGTTAACCTTTTCCATTGGAACAGCTG
TATATGGAAAGCTATCTGATCAATTAGGCATCAAAAGGTTACTCCTATTTGGAATTATAATAAATTGTTT
CGGGTCGGTAATTGGGTTTGTTGGCCATTCTTTCTTTTCCTTACTTATTATGGCTCGTTTTATTCAAGGG
GCTGGTGCAGCTGCATTTCCAGCACTCGTAATGGTTGTAGTTGCGCGCTATATTCCAAAGGAAAATAGGG
GTAAAGCATTTGGTCTTATTGGATCGATAGTAGCCATGGGAGAAGGAGTCGGTCCAGCGATTGGTGGAAT
GATAGCCCATTATATTCATTGGTCCTATCTTCTACTCATTCCTATGATAACAATTATCACTGTTCCGTTT
CTTATGAAATTATTAAAGAAAGAAGTAAGGATAAAAGGTCATTTTGATATCAAAGGAATTATACTAATGT
CTGTAGGCATTGTATTTTTTATGTTGTTTACAACATCATATAGCATTTCTTTTCTTATCGTTAGCGTGCT
GTCATTCCTGATATTTGTAAAACATATCAGGAAAGTAACAGATCCTTTTGTTGATCCCGGATTAGGGAAA
AATATACCTTTTATGATTGGAGTTCTTTGTGGGGGAATTATATTTGGAACAGTAGCAGGGTTTGTCTCTA
TGGTTCCTTATATGATGAAAGATGTTCACCAGCTAAGTACTGCCGAAATCGGAAGTGTAATTATTTTCCC
TGGAACAATGAGTGTCATTATTTTCGGCTACATTGGTGGGATACTTGTTGATAGAAGAGGTCCTTTATAC
GTGTTAAACATCGGAGTTACATTTCTTTCTGTTAGCTTTTTAACTGCTTCCTTTCTTTTAGAAACAACAT
CATGGTTCATGACAATTATAATCGTATTTGTTTTAGGTGGGCTTTCGTTCACCAAAACAGTTATATCAAC
AATTGTTTCAAGTAGCTTGAAACAGCAGGAAGCTGGTGCTGGAATGAGTTTGCTTAACTTTACCAGCTTT
TTATCAGAGGGAACAGGTATTGCAATTGTAGGTGGTTTATTATCCATACCCTTACTTGATCAAAGGTTGT
TACCTATGGAAGTTGATCAGTCAACTTATCTGTATAGTAATTTGTTATTACTTTTTTCAGGAATCATTGT
CATTAGTTGGCTGGTTACCTTGAATGTATATAAACATTCTCAAAGGGATTTCTAAGCTTATCGTTAAGGG
ATCAACTTTGGGAGAGAGTTCAAAATTGATCCTTTTTTTACGCTATACAGGAGTTGACGGCTAGCTCAGT
CCTAGGTACAGTGCTAGCTACTAGGAGGAAAAAAATGGTGAGTAAGGGTGAAGCCGTGATTAAAGAGTTC
ATGCGCTTCAAAGTGCATATGGAGGGCTCAATGAACGGCCATGAATTTGAAATTGAAGGTGAAGGAGAAG
GCCGTCCGTATGAGGGCACCCAGACCGCCAAACTGAAAGTCACAAAGGGTGGCCCGCTGCCGTTTTCGTG
GGATATTTTATCCCCTCAATTCATGTACGGCAGCCGGGCGTTTATTAAACACCCGGCGGATATCCCGGAT
TACTATAAGCAATCTTTTCCAGAAGGCTTTAAATGGGAGCGCGTGATGAATTTTGAAGACGGAGGTGCTG
TTACCGTGACCCAGGACACGAGCTTAGAAGACGGTACCTTGATCTATAAGGTAAAGCTGCGTGGTACCAA
TTTCCCGCCGGATGGGCCAGTTATGCAGAAAAAGACTATGGGCTGGGAAGCATCGACGGAGCGTCTTTAC
CCCGAAGACGGCGTCCTGAAAGGCGATATTAAAATGGCCCTGCGACTGAAAGACGGCGGTCGCTACCTTG
CAGATTTCAAAACAACGTATAAAGCGAAAAAACCTGTGCAGATGCCCGGGGCGTACAACGTTGATCGCAA
ACTAGATATCACTTCACACAACGAAGATTACACGGTAGTCGAACAGTATGAACGTAGCGAGGGGCGCCAT
AGCACCGGAGGCATGGATGAACTCTATAAATAAGCTTCGCTCGTGCTCGCCGCGACCTTCCTCTTCATGC
ACCTCTTCGGCATCGGGCTGCACAACGCTACAGAGGAGCTTTTCCGCTGCATAACCCTGCTTCGGGGTCA
TTATAGCGATTTTTTCGGTATATCCATCCTTTTTCGCACGATATACAGGATTTTGCCAAAGGGTTCGTGT
AGACTTTCCTTGGTGTATCCAACGGCGTCAGCCGGGCAGGATAGGTGAAGTAGGCCCACCCGCGAGCGGG
TGTTCCTTCTTCACTGTCCCTTATTCGCACCTGGCGGTGCTCAACGGGAATCCTGCTCTGCGAGGCTGGC
CGTACGCTAGGTATACTTGAGACCACCCCAGGATACATAGATTACCACAACTCCGAGCCCTTCCACCTAG
CGTGCTAACCACGCACGCTATTGTTGTATAGGCTAGGTGGAGGCTCAGTGATGATAAGTCTGCGATGGTG
GATGCATGTGTCATGGTCATAGCTGTTTCCTGTGTGAAATTGTTATCCGCTCAGAGGGCACAATCCTATT
CCGCGCTATCCGACAATCTCCAAGACATTAGGTGGAGTTCAGTTCGGCGTATGGCATATGTCGCTGGAAA
GAACATGTGAGCAAAAGGCCAGCAAAAGGCCAGGAACCGTAAAAAGGCCGCGTTGCTGGCGTTACAGCTG
GGCGCGCCCCATGTCAGCCGTTAAGTGTTCCTGTGTCACTCAAAATTGCTTTGAGAGGCTCTAA
